>Addgene plasmid #154513 | pEPYC0CM0385 | depositor full sequence | sequence record 299385 | pEPYC0CM0385 sequence 2178 bps
GTCTGGTTATAGGTACATTGAGCAACTGACTGAAATGCCTCAAAATGTTCTTTACGATGCCATTGGGATA
TATCAACGGTGGTATATCCAGTGATTTTTTTCTCCATTTTAGCTTCCTTAGCTCCTGAAAATCTCGATAA
CTCAAAAAATACGCCCGGTAGTGATCTTATTTCATTATGGTGAAAGTTGGAACCTCTTACGTGCCCGATC
AACTCGAGTGCCACCTGACGTCTAAGAAACCATTATTATCATGACATTAACCTATAAAAATAGGCGTATC
ACGAGGCAGAATTTCAGATAAAAAAAATCCTTAGCTTTCGCTAAGGATGATTTCTGGAATTCGGTCTCAG
GAGGGAGGCGTGTCGTTTTAGTGAGGCAGCCACTTGTGTCAGCCACTTGTGTCAGCCACTTGTGTCTATA
TAAGGTTTTGCTATTCATTGAAAGCAGTAGTGACTGATTTGTATATAATGTACTCGAGACCCTGCAGTCC
GGCAAAAAAGGGCAAGGTGTCACCACCCTGCCCTTTTTCTTTAAAACCGAAAAGATTACTTCGCGTTATG
CAGGCTTCCTCGCTCACTGACTCGCTGCGCTCGGTCGTTCGGCTGCGGCGAGCGGTATCAGCTCACTCAA
AGGCGGTAATACGGTTATCCACAGAATCAGGGGATAACGCAGGAAAGAACATGTGAGCAAAAGGCCAGCA
AAAGGCCAGGAACCGTAAAAAGGCCGCGTTGCTGGCGTTTTTCCACAGGCTCCGCCCCCCTGACGAGCAT
CACAAAAATCGACGCTCAAGTCAGAGGTGGCGAAACCCGACAGGACTATAAAGATACCAGGCGTTTCCCC
CTGGAAGCTCCCTCGTGCGCTCTCCTGTTCCGACCCTGCCGCTTACCGGATACCTGTCCGCCTTTCTCCC
TTCGGGAAGCGTGGCGCTTTCTCATAGCTCACGCTGTAGGTATCTCAGTTCGGTGTAGGTCGTTCGCTCC
AAGCTGGGCTGTGTGCACGAACCCCCCGTTCAGCCCGACCGCTGCGCCTTATCCGGTAACTATCGTCTTG
AGTCCAACCCGGTAAGACACGACTTATCGCCACTGGCAGCAGCCACTGGTAACAGGATTAGCAGAGCGAG
GTATGTAGGCGGTGCTACAGAGTTCTTGAAGTGGTGGCCTAACTACGGCTACACTAGAAGAACAGTATTT
GGTATCTGCGCTCTGCTGAAGCCAGTTACCTTCGGAAAAAGAGTTGGTAGCTCTTGATCCGGCAAACAAA
CCACCGCTGGTAGCGGTGGTTTTTTTGTTTGCAAGCAGCAGATTACGCGCAGAAAAAAAGGATCTCAAGA
AGATCCTTTGATCTTTTCTACGGGGTCTGACGCTCAGTGGAACGAAAACTCACGTTAAGGGATTTTGGTC
ATGAGATTATCAAAAAGGATCTTCACCTAGATCCTTTTAAATTAAAAATGAAGTTTTAAATCAATCTAAA
GTATATATGAGTAAACTTGGTCTGACAGCTCGAGGCTTGGATTCTCACCAATAAAAAACGCCCGGCGGCA
ACCGAGCGTTCTGAACAAATCCAGATGGAGTTCTGAGGTCATTACTGGATCTATCAACAGGAGTCCAAGC
GAGCTCGATATCAAATTACGCCCCGCCCTGCCACTCATCGCAGTACTGTTGTAATTCATTAAGCATTCTG
CCGACATGGAAGCCATCACAAACGGCATGATGAACCTGAATCGCCAGCGGCATCAGCACCTTGTCGCCTT
GCGTATAATATTTGCCCATGGTGAAAACGGGGGCGAAGAAGTTGTCCATATTGGCCACGTTTAAATCAAA
ACTGGTGAAACTCACCCAGGGATTGGCTGAGACGAAAAACATATTCTCAATAAACCCTTTAGGGAAATAG
GCCAGGTTTTCACCGTAACACGCCACATCTTGCGAATATATGTGTAGAAACTGCCGGAAATCGTCGTGGT
ATTCACTCCAGAGCGATGAAAACGTTTCAGTTTGCTCATGGAAAACGGTGTAACAAGGGTGAACACTATC
CCATATCACCAGCTCACCGTCTTTCATTGCCATACGAAATTCCGGATGAGCATTCATCAGGCGGGCAAGA
ATGTGAATAAAGGCCGGATAAAACTTGTGCTTATTTTTCTTTACGGTCTTTAAAAAGGCCGTAATATCCA
GCTGAACG
Features (pLannotate 1.2.2; 6 found; start..end, strand, type, name):
    108..205     -  promoter       cat promoter: promoter of the E. coli cat gene encoding chloramphenicol acetyltransferase
    291..334     -  terminator     bacterial terminator: putative bacterial transcription terminator
    488..545     +  terminator     his operon terminator: This putative transcriptin terminator from the E. coli his operon has a 2-bp deletion introduced during synthesis. Its efficiency has not been determined.
    740..1328    -  rep_origin     ori: high-copy-number ColE1/pMB1/pBR322/pUC origin of replication
   1511..1605    -  terminator     lambda t0 terminator: transcription terminator from phage lambda
   1629..107     -  CDS            cat (across the origin): CAT_ECOLX - Experimental evidence at protein level: Swiss-Prot protein existence level 1. This enzyme is an effector of chloramphenicol resistance in bacteria. From Escherichia coli. This protein is used as a marker in many commonly used cloning vectors, such as pACYC184.
