[The description below was written by a language model from this plasmid's Addgene catalogue record and pLannotate feature annotations shown in this document.]
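Description:
pEPYC0CM0385 is a small (about 2.2 kb) Phytobricks Level 0 part plasmid built in the pUAP1 universal acceptor backbone, a synthetic-biology vector used to domesticate standard DNA parts for Type IIS (Golden Gate/MoClo-style) assembly. It is propagated in E. coli at high copy from a ColE1/pUC-type origin of replication and is selected with chloramphenicol. Resistance comes from the cat gene, encoding chloramphenicol acetyltransferase, which is driven by its native cat promoter and followed by the phage lambda t0 terminator. The annotated cat coding sequence spans the numbering origin of the circular record.

The payload is MinSyn_010, a fully synthetic sequence from a series of rationally designed minimal synthetic promoters for plants. It was inserted between BpiI sites that were destroyed during cloning, as expected for loading a part into a universal acceptor. The automated feature table does not annotate the insert itself. By position, the insert probably lies in the unannotated gap between two bacterial transcription terminators on opposite strands, a putative bacterial terminator and a his operon terminator, which would insulate the part from read-through transcription from the backbone. The record does not state the composition of MinSyn_010, such as its cis-regulatory elements or core promoter, nor the flanking assembly overhangs.

As a Level 0 part, the plasmid has no plant expression function on its own. It serves as a sequence-verified stock from which the promoter module can be released and combined with coding sequences, terminators and other standard parts into higher-level transcriptional units, for example to obtain defined expression levels in plant synthetic biology work.
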