Addgene plasmid #154513: pEPYC0CM0385
Purpose: Phytobricks Level 0 part
Depositing lab: Nicola Patron. Depositing organization: Earlham Institute. Publication: Rational design of minimal synthetic promoters for plants. Cai YM, Kallam K, Tidd H, Gendarini G, Salzman A, Patron NJ. Nucleic Acids Res. 2020 Aug 28. pii: 5897334. doi: 10.1093/nar/gkaa682. PubMed 32856047.
Backbone
  Vector backbone: pUAP1
  Vector type: Synthetic Biology
Growth in bacteria
  Bacterial resistance: Chloramphenicol, 25 μg/mL
  Growth temperature: 37°C
  Growth strain: NEB Stable
  Copy number: High Copy
Gene/Insert
  Gene/Insert name: MinSyn_010
  Species: Synthetic
  Cloning method: Restriction Enzyme; 5′ cloning site BpiI (destroyed during cloning); 3′ cloning site BpiI (destroyed during cloning)
Terms and licenses: Academic/Nonprofit Terms; Industry Terms: Not Available to Industry
Depositor comments: Please visit https://www.biorxiv.org/content/10.1101/2020.05.14.095406v1 for bioRxiv preprint.
How to cite: pEPYC0CM0385 was a gift from Nicola Patron (Addgene plasmid # 154513 ; http://n2t.net/addgene:154513 ; RRID:Addgene_154513)
